>Addgene plasmid #236955 | HaloTag-TTC7B Fusion Vector | addgene full sequence | sequence record 474689 | Addgene NGS Result
CGGCAGTGAAAAAAATGCTTTATTTGTGAAATTTGTGATGCTATTGCTTTATTTGTAACCATTATAAGCT
GCAATAAACAAGTTAACAACAACAATTGCATTCATTTTATGTTTCAGGTTCAGGGGGAGGTGTGGGAGGT
TTTTTAAAGCAAGTAAAACCTCTACAAATGTGGTATGGCTGATTATGATCCGCGGCCGCAATACGTCGAC
GTTATCAGCTGACTTCGTACGAGAGCCTAGGATTATGGCGCGCCACTAGTTATTAATAGTAATCAATTAC
GGGGTCATTAGTTCATAGCCCATATATGGAGTTCCGCGTTACATAACTTACGGTAAATGGCCCGCCTGGC
TGACCGCCCAACGACCCCCGCCCATTGACGTCAATAATGACGTATGTTCCCATAGTAACGCCAATAGGGA
CTTTCCATTGACGTCAATGGGTGGAGTATTTACGGTAAACTGCCCACTTGGCAGTACATCAAGTGTATCA
TATGCCAAGTCCGCCCCCTATTGACGTCAATGACGGTAAATGGCCCGCCTGGCATTATGCCCAGTACATG
ACCTTACGGGACTTTCCTACTTGGCAGTACATCTACGTATTAGTCATCGCTATTACCATGGTGATGCGGT
TTTGGCAGTACACCAATGGGCGTGGATAGCGGTTTGACTCACGGGGATTTCCAAGTCTCCACCCCATTGA
CGTCAATGGGAGTTTGTTTTGGCACCAAAATCAACGGGACTTTCCAAAATGTCGTAATAACCCCGCCCCG
TTGACGCAAATGGGCGGTAGGCGTGTACGGTGGGAGGTCTATATAAGCAGAGCTGGTTTAGTGAACCGTC
AGATCACTAGAAGCTTTATTGCGGTAGTTTATCACAGTTAAATTGCTAACGCAGTCAGTGCTTCTGACAC
AACAGTCTCGAACTTAAGCTGCAGAAGTTGGTCGTGAGGCACTGGGCAGGTAAGTATCAAGGTTACAAGA
CAGGTTTAAGGAGACCAATAGAAACTGGGCTTGTCGAGACAGAGAAGACTCTTGCGTTTCTGATAGGCAC
CTATTGGTCTTACTGACATCCACTTTGCCTTTCTCTCCACAGGTGTCCACTCCCAGTTCAATTACAGCTC
TTAAGGCTAGAGTATTAATACGACTCACTATAGGGCTAGCAAAGCCACCATGGCAGAAATCGGTACTGGC
TTTCCATTCGACCCCCATTATGTGGAAGTCCTGGGCGAGCGCATGCACTACGTCGATGTTGGTCCGCGCG
ATGGCACCCCTGTGCTGTTCCTGCACGGTAACCCGACCTCCTCCTACGTGTGGCGCAACATCATCCCGCA
TGTTGCACCGACCCATCGCTGCATTGCTCCAGACCTGATCGGTATGGGCAAATCCGACAAACCAGACCTG
GGTTATTTCTTCGACGACCACGTCCGCTTCATGGATGCCTTCATCGAAGCCCTGGGTCTGGAAGAGGTCG
TCCTGGTCATTCACGACTGGGGCTCCGCTCTGGGTTTCCACTGGGCCAAGCGCAATCCAGAGCGCGTCAA
AGGTATTGCATTTATGGAGTTCATCCGCCCTATCCCGACCTGGGACGAATGGCCAGAATTTGCCCGCGAG
ACCTTCCAGGCCTTCCGCACCACCGACGTCGGCCGCAAGCTGATCATCGATCAGAACGTTTTTATCGAGG
GTACGCTGCCGATGGGTGTCGTCCGCCCGCTGACTGAAGTCGAGATGGACCATTACCGCGAGCCGTTCCT
GAATCCTGTTGACCGCGAGCCACTGTGGCGCTTCCCAAACGAGCTGCCAATCGCCGGTGAGCCAGCGAAC
ATCGTCGCGCTGGTCGAAGAATACATGGACTGGCTGCACCAGTCCCCTGTCCCGAAGCTGCTGTTCTGGG
GCACCCCAGGCGTTCTGATCCCACCGGCCGAAGCCGCTCGCCTGGCCAAAAGCCTGCCTAACTGCAAGGC
TGTGGACATCGGCCCGGGTCTGAATCTGCTGCAAGAAGACAACCCGGACCTGATCGGCAGCGAGATCGCG
CGCTGGCTGTCGACGCTCGAGATTTCCGGCGAGCCAACCACTGAGGATCTGTACTTTCAGAGCGATAACG
CGATCGCCATGGCGACCAAGAAGGCAGGCTCGCGGCTGGAGACGGAGATCGAGCGCTGCCGCTCCGAGTG
CCAGTGGGAGCGGATCCCTGAGCTCGTCAAGCAGCTGTCGGCCAAGCTCATCGCCAACGATGACATGGCA
GAGCTTCTCCTCGGGGAGTCGAAGCTGGAGCAGTACCTGAAGGAACACCCCCTGAGGCAGGGGGCCAGTC
CCCGAGGCCCCAAGCCCCAGCTGACTGAGGTCCGCAAGCATCTGACCGCCGCCCTGGACCGAGGGAACCT
TAAGTCAGAATTCCTACAAGAATCCAATCTGATCATGGCCAAGTTGAATTATGTGGAAGGTGATTATAAA
GAAGCTCTGAACATTTACGCCCGGGTGGGCCTGGACGATCTGCCACTGACAGCTGTCCCGCCCTACAGGC
TGCGGGTGATCGCAGAAGCCTACGCTACCAAAGGACTTTGTTTGGAGAAGCTGCCTATTTCTTCTTCTAC
CAGTAATCTCCATGTGGACCGGGAACAGGATGTCATCACCTGTTATGAGAAAGCAGGGGACATCGCACTC
CTGTATCTCCAAGAGATAGAAAGGGTAATACTTTCTAATATTCAAAACAGAAGCCCTAAGCCTGGCCCTG
CTCCCCACGATCAAGAACTAGGTTTTTTCCTAGAAACAGGACTTCAGAGAGCCCATGTCCTCTATTTCAA
AAATGGGAACTTGACAAGAGGAGTCGGAAGATTTAGAGAGCTTCTCAGAGCAGTTGAAACAAGAACGACT
CAAAACCTGCGAATGACAATAGCCAGGCAGCTGGCAGAGATCTTGTTGCGGGGTATGTGTGAGCAGAGCT
ACTGGAACCCTCTGGAGGATCCACCGTGCCAGTCACCTCTGGACGATCCTCTCCGCAAAGGAGCAAACAC
AAAAACCTACACTCTCACTCGGAGAGCCCGTGTCTACTCAGGAGAGAACATTTTTTGTCCTCAAGAAAAT
ACGGAAGAAGCCCTGTTGTTATTGCTGATTAGTGAATCAATGGCCAACCGGGACGCTGTGCTGAGCAGGA
TACCTGAACACAAGAGTGACCGCCTCATCAGTCTGCAGAGTGCATCTGTGGTCTATGACTTACTCACCAT
TGCTCTTGGAAGAAGAGGCCAGTATGAGATGCTGTCAGAGTGCCTAGAAAGAGCCATGAAGTTTGCCTTT
GAGGAATTCCACCTGTGGTACCAGTTTGCTCTGTCCCTGATGGCTGCTGGAAAATCTGCCCGTGCCGTGA
AGGTGCTGAAAGAGTGTATCCGCCTGAAGCCAGACGATGCCACCATCCCTCTCCTCGCTGCCAAGCTCTG
CATGGGCTCCCTGCACTGGTTGGAAGAGGCTGAAAAGTTTGCCAAAACTGTCGTTGATGTGGGAGAGAAA
ACGTCAGAGTTCAAGGCCAAAGGCTACTTAGCTCTGGGGCTCACGTACAGTCTGCAGGCCACTGACGCTT
CTTTGCGAGGGATGCAGGAGGTCCTACAGAGAAAGGCGCTTCTTGCATTTCAGAGGGCCCACAGCCTGTC
ACCCACAGATCACCAAGCAGCTTTCTACCTGGCTCTGCAGCTTGCCATCTCCAGACAGATCCCAGAGGCT
CTGGGGTATGTCCGCCAAGCTCTTCAGCTTCAAGGTGACGATGCCAACTCCCTGCACCTCCTTGCCCTCC
TGCTGTCAGCACAGAAGCATTACCATGACGCTCTGAACATCATCGACATGGCCCTGAGTGAATACCCAGA
AAATTTCATACTACTGTTTTCCAAAGTGAAGTTGCAGTCACTCTGCCGAGGCCCGGACGAGGCACTGCTG
ACTTGTAAGCACATGCTGCAGATATGGAAATCCTGCTACAACCTCACCAACCCCAGTGATTCTGGACGTG
GGAGCAGCCTCTTAGATAGAACCATTGCTGACAGACGACAGCTTAATACAATTACTTTGCCAGACTTCAG
CGATCCCGAGACAGGCTCCGTCCATGCCACATCGGTAGCAGCCTCAAGAGTGGAGCAGGCACTGTCGGAA
GTGGCTTCGTCTCTGCAGAGCAGTGCCCCTAAGCAGGGCCCGCTGCACCCCTGGATGACGCTGGCACAGA
TCTGGCTCCATGCAGCTGAAGTCTATATCGGCATCGGGAAGCCTGCAGAAGCCACAGCCTGTACCCAAGA
AGCTGCCAACCTCTTCCCAATGTCCCACAATGTCCTCTACATGCGCGGCCAGATTGCTGAGCTCCGGGGA
AGCATGGACGAGGCGCGGCGGTGGTATGAAGAGGCCTTAGCCATCAGCCCCACCCACGTGAAGAGCATGC
AGCGACTGGCCCTGATCCTTCACCAGCTAGGCCGCTACAGTCTGGCGGAGAAGATCCTCCGGGACGCGGT
GCAGGTGAACTCGACAGCCCACGAGGTCTGGAACGGGCTGGGCGAGGTCCTCCAAGCTCAGGGCAACGAT
GCGGCGGCTACGGAGTGCTTCCTGACAGCCTTGGAGCTGGAGGCCAGCAGCCCCGCCGTGCCCTTCACCA
TCATCCCCCGCGTGCTCGTTTAAACGAATTCGGGCTCGGTACCCGGGGATCCTCTAGAGTCGACCTGCAG
GCATGCAAGCTGATTTGGCTGCTGCCACCGCTGAGCAAGGCCGCTTCGAGCAGACATGATAAGATACATT
GATGAGTTTGGACAAACCACAACTAGAATGCAGTGAAAAAAATGCTTTATTTGTGAAATTTGTGATGCTA
TTGCTTTATTTGTAACCATTATAAGCTGCAATAAACAAGTTAACAACAACAATTGCATTCATTTTATGTT
TCAGGTTCAGGGGGAGATGTGGGAGGTTTTTTTAAGCAAGTAAAACCTCTACAAATGTGGTAAAATCTTA
ATTAAGAATTCTAATATAACTTCGTATAGCATACATTATACGAAGTTATGGATCCACTGTTGACAATTAA
TCATCGGCATAGTATATCGGCATAGTATAATACGACAAGGTGAGGAACTAAACCCAGGAGGCAGATCATG
ATTGAACAAGATGGATTGCACGCAGGTTCTCCGGCCGCTTGGGTGGAGAGGCTATTCGGCTATGACTGGG
CACAACAGACAATCGGCTGCTCTGATGCCGCCGTGTTCCGGCTGTCAGCGCAGGGGCGCCCGGTTCTTTT
TGTCAAGACCGACCTGTCCGGTGCCCTGAATGAACTGCAGGACGAGGCAGCGCGGCTATCGTGGCTGGCC
ACGACGGGCGTTCCTTGCGCAGCTGTGCTCGACGTTGTCACTGAAGCGGGAAGGGACTGGCTGCTATTGG
GCGAAGTGCCGGGGCAGGATCTCCTGTCATCTCACCTTGCTCCTGCCGAGAAAGTATCCATCATGGCTGA
TGCAATGCGGCGGCTGCATACGCTTGATCCGGCTACCTGCCCATTCGACCACCAAGCGAAACATCGCATC
GAGCGAGCACGTACTCGGATGGAAGCCGGTCTTGTCGATCAGGATGATCTGGACGAAGAGCATCAGGGGC
TCGCGCCAGCCGAACTGTTCGCCAGGCTCAAGGCGCGCATGCCCGACGGCGAGGATCTCGTCGTGACCCA
TGGCGATGCCTGCTTGCCGAATATCATGGTGGAAAATGGCCGCTTTTCTGGATTCATCGACTGTGGCCGG
CTGGGTGTGGCGGACCGCTATCAGGACATAGCGTTGGCTACCCGTGATATTGCTGAAGAGCTTGGCGGCG
AATGGGCTGACCGCTTCCTCGTGCTTTACGGTATCGCCGCTCCCGATTCGCAGCGCATCGCCTTCTATCG
CCTTCTTGACGAGTTCTTCTGATTCGAAATGACCGACCAAGCGACGCCCAACCGGTATCAGCTCACTCAA
AGGCGGTAATACGGTTATCCACAGAATCAGGGGATAACGCAGGAAAGAACATGTGAGCAAAAGGCCAGCA
AAAGGCCAGGAACCGTAAAAAGGCCGCGTTGCTGGCGTTTTTCCATAGGCTCCGCCCCCCTGACGAGCAT
CACAAAAATCGACGCTCAAGTCAGAGGTGGCGAAACCCGACAGGACTATAAAGATACCAGGCGTTTCCCC
CTGGAAGCTCCCTCGTGCGCTCTCCTGTTCCGACCCTGCCGCTTACCGGATACCTGTCCGCCTTTCTCCC
TTCGGGAAGCGTGGCGCTTTCTCATAGCTCACGCTGTAGGTATCTCAGTTCGGTGTAGGTCGTTCGCTCC
AAGCTGGGCTGTGTGCACGAACCCCCCGTTCAGCCCGACCGCTGCGCCTTATCCGGTAACTATCGTCTTG
AGTCCAACCCGGTAAGACACGACTTATCGCCACTGGCAGCAGCCACTGGTAACAGGATTAGCAGAGCGAG
GTATGTAGGCGGTGCTACAGAGTTCTTGAAGTGGTGGCCTAACTACGGCTACACTAGAAGGACAGTATTT
GGTATCTGCGCTCTGCTGAAGCCAGTTACCTTCGGAAAAAGAGTTGGTAGCTCTTGATCCGGCAAACAAA
CCACCGCTGGTAGCGGTGGTTTTTTTGTTTGCAAGCAGCAGATTACGCGCAGAAAAAAAGGATTTCAAGA
AGATCCTTTGATCTTTTCTACGGGGTCTGACGCTCAGTGGAACGAAAACTCACGTTAAGGGATTTTGGTC
ATGAGATTATCAAAAAGGATCTTCACCTAGATCCTTTTATAGTCCGGAATCGTCACACAAAAAACCAACA
CACAGATGTAATGAAAATAAAGATATTTTATTGCGGCCATCGTGATGGCTAGAGTTTAGCCCTCCCACAC
ATAACCAGAGGGCAGCAATTCACGAATCCCAACTGCCGTCGGCTGTCCATCACTGTCCTTCACTATGGCT
TTGATCCCAGGATGCAGATCGAGAAGCACCTGTCGGCACCGTCCGCAGGGGCTCAAGATGCCCCTGTTCT
CATTTCCGATCGCGACGATACAAGTCAGGTTGCCAGCTGCCGCAGCAGCAGCAGTGCCCAGCACCACGAG
TTCTGCACAAGGTCCCCCAGTAAAATGATATACATTGACACCAGTGAAGATGCGGCCGTCGCTAGAGAGA
GCTGCGCTGGCGACGCTGTAGTCTTCAGAGATGGGGATGCTGTTGATTGTAGCCGTTGCTCTTTCAATGA
GGGTGGATTCTTCTTGAGACAAAGGCTTGGCCATGGTAGCGCTAGTGTCAGAAGAATCGAGCTTTTTGCA
AAAGCCTAGGCCTCCAAAAAAGCCTCCTCACTACTTCTGGAATAGCTCAGAGGCCGAGGCGGCCTCGGCC
TCTGCATAAATAAAAAAAATTAGTCAGCCATGGGGCGGAGAATGGGCGGAACTGGGCGGAGTTAGGGGCG
GGATGGGCGGAGTTAGGGGCGGGACTATGGTTGCTGACTAATTGAGATGCATGCTTTGCATACTTCTGCC
TGCTGGGGAGCCTGGGGACTTTCCACACCTGGTTGCTGACTAATTGAGATGCATGCTTTGCATACTTCTG
CCTGCTGGGGAGCCTGGGGACTTTCCACACCCTAACTGACACACATTCCACAGCTGGTTCTTTCCGCCTC
AGAAGGTACCTAACCAAGTTCCTCTTTCAGAGGTTATTTCAGGCCATGGTGCTGCGCAAGACGCGTTAAT
TAAGACGT
Features (pLannotate 1.2.2; 19 found; start..end, strand, type, name):
      3..84      -  polyA_signal   SV40 poly(A) signal: SV40 polyadenylation signal
    107..190     -  CDS            large T antigen (fragment): large T antigen from SV40 (simian virus 40)
    255..620     +  enhancer       CMV enhancer: human cytomegalovirus immediate early enhancer
    622..821     +  promoter       CMV promoter: human cytomegalovirus (CMV) immediate early promoter
    960..1092    +  intron         chimeric intron: chimera between introns from human β-globin and immunoglobulin heavy chain genes
   1136..1154    +  promoter       T7 promoter: promoter for bacteriophage T7 RNA polymerase
   1170..2060    +  CDS            HaloTag®: modified bacterial dehalogenase that forms covalent bonds with chloroalkane derivatives
   2073..2093    +  CDS            TEV site: tobacco etch virus (TEV) protease recognition and cleavage site
   2109..4637    +  CDS            TTC7B: TTC7B_HUMAN - Also known as TTC7L1. Experimental evidence at protein level: Swiss-Prot protein existence level 1. Component of a complex required to localize phosphatidylinositol 4-kinase (PI4K) to the plasma membrane. The complex acts as a regulator of phosphatidylinositol 4-phosphate (PtdIns(4)P) synthesis. In the complex, plays a central role in bridging PI4KA to EFR3B and FAM126A, via direct interactions (PubMed:26571211). From Homo sapiens (Human).
   4646..4701    +  misc_feature   MCS: pUC18/19 multiple cloning site
   4750..4871    -  polyA_signal   SV40 poly(A) signal: SV40 polyadenylation signal
   4894..4962    -  CDS            large T antigen (fragment): large T antigen from SV40 (simian virus 40)
   4986..5019    +  protein_bind   loxP: Cre-mediated recombination occurs in the 8-bp core sequence (GCATACAT). Cre recombinase
   5029..5076    +  promoter       EM7 promoter: synthetic bacterial promoter&nbsp
   5108..5899    +  CDS            neo: KKA2_KLEPN - Also known as kan, nptII. Experimental evidence at protein level: Swiss-Prot protein existence level 1. Resistance to kanamycin, neomycin, paromomycin, ribostamycin, butirosin and gentamicin B. From Klebsiella pneumoniae.
   6060..6648    -  rep_origin     ori: high-copy-number ColE1/pMB1/pBR322/pUC origin of replication
   6774..6822    -  polyA_signal   poly(A) signal: synthetic polyadenylation signal
   6846..7244    -  CDS            BSD: blasticidin S deaminase; Aspergillus terreus BSD; confers resistance to blasticidin
   7275..7632    -  promoter       SV40 promoter: SV40 enhancer and early promoter
