[The description below was written by a language model from this plasmid's Addgene catalogue record and pLannotate feature annotations shown in this document.]
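Description:
HaloTag-TTC7B Fusion Vector is a mammalian expression plasmid built on the pFN28K HaloTag CMV-neo Flexi backbone and designed to produce human TTC7B with an N-terminal HaloTag. It is propagated in E. coli as a high-copy plasmid from a ColE1/pUC-type origin under kanamycin selection. Kanamycin resistance comes from the neo (nptII) coding sequence, which sits directly downstream of a bacterial EM7 promoter. The catalogue lists neomycin/G418 as the mammalian selectable marker. The annotation, however, shows no eukaryotic promoter immediately upstream of neo. It does show a loxP site just before the EM7 promoter, and a separate reverse-strand cassette in which the SV40 enhancer/early promoter drives blasticidin S deaminase, ending in a synthetic poly(A) signal. Blasticidin resistance is not mentioned in the catalogue entry, so the fields and the sequenced feature table differ on the mammalian selection arrangement.

The expression cassette uses the CMV immediate-early enhancer and promoter followed by a chimeric β-globin/immunoglobulin intron, which generally improves transcript processing and expression. A T7 promoter lies just ahead of the open reading frame and could permit in vitro transcription. The reading frame encodes HaloTag, a modified bacterial dehalogenase that bonds covalently to chloroalkane ligands. This is followed by a TEV protease site that allows the tag to be removed, and then by unmutated TTC7B, with an SV40 polyadenylation signal downstream. TTC7B is annotated as a component of the complex that localizes PI4KA to the plasma membrane, bridging it to EFR3B and FAM126A. HaloTag fusions of this kind are commonly used for fluorescent ligand labelling, imaging, and covalent capture or pull-down of the protein and its partners, although the record itself states only expression in mammalian cells.
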