Addgene plasmid #236955: HaloTag-TTC7B Fusion Vector
Purpose: Express HaloTag(R)-TTC7B Fusion Protein in Mammalian Cells under a CMV promoter
Depositing lab: Promega Corporation.
Backbone
  Vector backbone: pFN28K HaloTag(R) CMV-neo Flexi(R) Vector
  Vector type: Mammalian Expression
  Selectable markers: Neomycin (select with G418)
Growth in bacteria
  Bacterial resistance: Kanamycin, 50 μg/mL
  Growth temperature: 37°C
  Growth strain: DH5alpha
  Copy number: High Copy
Gene/Insert
  Gene/Insert name: TTC7B
  Species: H. sapiens (human)
  Mutation: None
  Entrez Gene: TTC7B (a.k.a. TTC7L1, c14_5685)
  Promoter: CMV
  Tag / fusion protein: HaloTag (R) (N terminal on backbone)
  Cloning method: Other
Terms and licenses: Academic/Nonprofit Terms; Industry Terms
How to cite: HaloTag-TTC7B Fusion Vector was a gift from Promega Corporation (Addgene plasmid # 236955 ; http://n2t.net/addgene:236955 ; RRID:Addgene_236955)
